Addgene plasmid #244471: DoS3 plasmid
Purpose: Containing RP4 oriT and Cas9 module, for eliminating RP4 plasmid.
Depositing lab: Lingchong You. Depositing organization: Duke University. Publication: A predatory gene drive for targeted control of self-transmissible plasmids. Tsoi R, Son HI, Hamrick GS, Tang K, Bethke JH, Lu J, Maddamsetti R, You L. Sci Adv. 2025 Apr 4;11(14):eads4735. doi: 10.1126/sciadv.ads4735. Epub 2025 Apr 2. PubMed 40173243.
Backbone
  Vector backbone: R+ from A. J. Lopatkin, et al., Antibiotics as a selective driver for conjugation dynamics. Nat. Microbiol. 1, 16044 (2016)
  Vector type: Synthetic Biology
Growth in bacteria
  Bacterial resistance: Chloramphenicol, 25 μg/mL
  Growth temperature: 37°C
  Growth strain: DH5alpha
  Copy number: High Copy
Gene/Insert
  Gene/Insert name: I-SceI enzyme
  Species: Synthetic
  Insert size (bp): 708
  Entrez Gene: CSS3 (a.k.a. YOL159C)
  Promoter: araBAD promoter
  Cloning method: Gibson Cloning
  Sequencing primers: 5′ cacggcgtcacactttgctatg
Terms and licenses: Academic/Nonprofit Terms; Industry Terms: Not Available to Industry
How to cite: DoS3 plasmid was a gift from Lingchong You (Addgene plasmid # 244471 ; http://n2t.net/addgene:244471 ; RRID:Addgene_244471)
