[The description below was written by a language model from this plasmid's Addgene catalogue record and pLannotate feature annotations shown in this document.]
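Description:
DoS3 plasmid is a 9.8 kb synthetic-biology construct for use in bacteria, built on the "R+" mobilizable backbone and designed to eliminate the self-transmissible plasmid RP4. It replicates from a high-copy ColE1/pUC-type origin and is selected with chloramphenicol through a cat gene driven by its native promoter and followed by a lambda t0 terminator. An IncP (RP4-type) origin of transfer sits beside the marker. The plasmid encodes no transfer machinery of its own in the annotated features, so it can only be mobilized by conjugation functions supplied in trans, such as those of the RP4 plasmid it targets.

The payload comprises three regulated modules. Streptococcus pyogenes Cas9 is transcribed from the tetR/tetA promoter region, with a divergently oriented Tn10 TetR repressor, so its expression is inducible with tetracycline-class inducers. The Cas9 carries a C-terminal ssrA (LAA) degradation tag that shortens its lifetime through ClpXP/ClpAP proteolysis, and the unit ends in an rrnB T1 terminator. A guide RNA with the S. pyogenes scaffold is expressed from the TetR-responsive PLtetO-1 promoter. The spacer is not annotated, but the stated purpose implies that it targets RP4. The third module is the listed insert, the yeast mitochondrial homing endonuclease I-SceI, under the arabinose-inducible araBAD promoter with araC encoded divergently and an rrnB T1 terminator downstream. The record does not state the role of I-SceI, and no I-SceI recognition site is annotated. The catalogue's Entrez gene link (CSS3) does not match the annotated I-SceI coding sequence. The associated work describes a predatory gene drive for targeted control of self-transmissible plasmids.
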