Features (pLannotate 1.2.2; 20 found; start..end, strand, type, name):
     13..636     -  CDS            TetR: tetracycline repressor TetR; tetR from transposon Tn10; TetR binds to the tetracycline operator tetO to inhibit transcription. This inhibition can be relieved by adding tetracycline or doxycycline.
    655..710     +  promoter       tetR/tetA promoters: tetR; overlapping promoters for bacterial tetR and tetA
    735..4838    +  CDS            cas9: CAS9_STRP1 - Also known as csn1 From Streptococcus pyogenes serotype M1.
   4839..4871    +  CDS            ssrA tag: C-terminal peptide that mediates degradation in bacteria through the ClpXP and ClpAP proteases (McGinness et al., 2006) wild-type LAA variant
   4898..4969    +  terminator     rrnB T1 terminator: transcription terminator T1 from the E. coli rrnB gene
   4975..5048    +  promoter       PLtetO-1 promoter: modified phage lambda PL promoter with tet operator sites (Lutz and Bujard, 1997)
   5069..5144    +  misc_RNA       gRNA scaffold: guide RNA scaffold for the Streptococcus pyogenes CRISPR/Cas9 system
   5210..5227    +  CDS            capTEV™ (fragment): composite tag for in vivo biotinylation, TEV protease cleavage, and 6xHis tagging
   5334..5449    +  ncRNA          5S rRNA: Accession: RF00001 - 5S ribosomal RNA
   5453..5499    +  terminator     rrnB T1 terminator: transcription terminator T1 from the E. coli rrnB gene
   5527..6402    -  CDS            araC: ARAC_ECOLI - Experimental evidence at protein level: Swiss-Prot protein existence level 1. Transcription factor that regulates the expression of several genes involved in the transport and metabolism of L-arabinose (PubMed:4362626, PubMed:328165, PubMed:6251457, PubMed:2962192, PubMed:6319708, PubMed:2231717, PubMed:1447222). Functions both as a positive and a negative regulator (PubMed:328165, PubMed:6251457). In the presence of arabinose, activates the expression of the araBAD, araE, araFGH and araJ promoters (PubMed:4362626, PubMed:328165, PubMed:6251457, PubMed:2962192, PubMed:6319708, Pub
   6548..6713    +  promoter       araBAD promoter: araBAD; promoter of the L-arabinose operon of E. coli; the araC regulatory gene is transcribed in the opposite direction (Guzman et al., 1995)
   6746..7450    +  CDS            SCEI (sequence partly withheld): SCE1_YEAST - Also known as OMEGA, SECY. Experimental evidence at protein level: Swiss-Prot protein existence level 1. Mitochondrial DNA endonuclease involved in intron homing. It introduces a specific double-strand break in the DNA of the 21S rRNA gene and thus mediates the insertion of an intron, containing its own coding sequence (group I intron), into an intronless gene. Specifically recognizes and cleaves the sequence 5'-TAGGGATAACAGGGTAAT-3'. From Saccharomyces cerevisiae (strain ATCC 204508 / S288c) (Baker's yeast).
   7519..7605    +  terminator     rrnB T1 terminator: Escherichia coli rrnB; transcription terminator T1 from the E. coli rrnB gene
   7770..8358    -  rep_origin     ori: high-copy-number ColE1/pMB1/pBR322/pUC origin of replication
   8446..8540    -  terminator     lambda t0 terminator: transcription terminator from phage lambda
   8564..9220    -  CDS            cat: CAT_ECOLX - Experimental evidence at protein level: Swiss-Prot protein existence level 1. This enzyme is an effector of chloramphenicol resistance in bacteria. From Escherichia coli. This protein is used as a marker in many commonly used cloning vectors, such as pACYC184.
   9221..9323    -  promoter       cat promoter: promoter of the E. coli cat gene encoding chloramphenicol acetyltransferase
   9377..9486    -  oriT           oriT: incP origin of transfer
   9752..9799    +  terminator     T7 terminator: transcription terminator for bacteriophage T7 RNA polymerase
>Addgene plasmid #244471 | DoS3 plasmid | addgene full sequence | sequence record 486106 | Addgene NGS Result
CTCGAGGCATGCTTAAGACCCACTTTCACATTTAAGTTGTTTTTCTAATCCGCATATGATCAATTCAAGG
CCGAATAAGAAGGCTGGCTCTGCACCTTGGTGATCAAATAATTCGATAGCTTGTCGTAATAATGGCGGCA
TACTATCAGTAGTAGGTGTTTCCCTTTCTTCTTTAGCGACTTGATGCTCTTGATCTTCCAATACGCAACC
TAAAGTAAAATGCCCCACAGCGCTGAGTGCATATAATGCATTCTCTAGTGAAAAACCTTGTTGGCATAAA
AAGGCTAATTGATTTTCGAGAGTTTCATACTGTTTTTCTGTAGGCCGTGTACCTAAATGTACTTTTGCTC
CATCGCGATGACTTAGTAAAGCACATCTAAAACTTTTAGCGTTATTACGTAAAAAATCTTGCCAGCTTTC
CCCTTCTAAAGGGCAAAAGTGAGTATGGTGCCTATCTAACATCTCAATGGCTAAGGCGTCGAGCAAAGCC
CGCTTATTTTTTACATGCCAATACAATGTAGGCTGCTCTACACCTAGCTTCTGGGCGAGTTTACGGGTTG
TTAAACCTTCGATTCCGACCTCATTAAGCAGCTCTAATGCGCTGTTAATCACTTTACTTTTATCTAATCT
AGACATCATTAATTCCTAATTTTTGTTGACACTCTATCGTTGATAGAGTTATTTTACCACTCCCTATCAG
TGATAGAGAAAGATCTAAAGAGGAGAAAGGATCTATGGATAAGAAATACTCAATAGGCTTAGATATCGGC
ACAAATAGCGTCGGATGGGCGGTGATCACTGATGAATATAAGGTTCCGTCTAAAAAGTTCAAGGTTCTGG
GAAATACAGACCGCCACAGTATCAAAAAAAATCTTATAGGGGCTCTTTTATTTGACAGTGGAGAGACAGC
GGAAGCGACTCGTCTCAAACGGACAGCTCGTAGAAGGTATACACGTCGGAAGAATCGTATTTGTTATCTA
CAGGAGATTTTTTCAAATGAGATGGCGAAAGTAGATGATAGTTTCTTTCATCGACTTGAAGAGTCTTTTT
TGGTGGAAGAAGACAAGAAGCATGAACGTCATCCTATTTTTGGAAATATAGTAGATGAAGTTGCTTATCA
TGAGAAATATCCAACTATCTATCATCTGCGAAAAAAATTGGTAGATTCTACTGATAAAGCGGATTTGCGC
TTAATCTATTTGGCCTTAGCGCATATGATTAAGTTTCGTGGTCATTTTTTGATTGAGGGAGATTTAAATC
CTGATAATAGTGATGTGGACAAACTATTTATCCAGTTGGTACAAACCTACAATCAATTATTTGAAGAAAA
CCCTATTAACGCAAGTGGAGTAGATGCTAAAGCGATTCTTTCTGCACGATTGAGTAAATCAAGACGATTA
GAAAATCTCATTGCTCAGCTCCCCGGTGAGAAGAAAAATGGCTTATTTGGGAATCTCATTGCTTTGTCAT
TGGGTTTGACCCCTAATTTTAAATCAAATTTTGATTTGGCAGAAGATGCTAAATTACAGCTTTCAAAAGA
TACTTACGATGATGATTTAGATAATTTATTGGCGCAAATTGGAGATCAATATGCTGATTTGTTTTTGGCA
GCTAAGAATTTATCAGATGCTATTTTACTTTCAGATATCCTAAGAGTAAATACTGAAATAACTAAGGCTC
CCCTATCAGCTTCAATGATTAAACGCTACGATGAACATCATCAAGACTTGACTCTTTTAAAAGCTTTAGT
TCGACAACAACTTCCAGAAAAGTATAAAGAAATCTTTTTTGATCAATCAAAAAACGGATATGCAGGTTAT
ATTGATGGGGGAGCTAGCCAAGAAGAATTTTATAAATTTATCAAACCAATTTTAGAAAAAATGGATGGTA
CTGAGGAATTATTGGTGAAACTAAATCGTGAAGATTTGCTGCGCAAGCAACGGACCTTTGACAACGGCTC
TATTCCCCATCAAATTCACTTGGGTGAGCTGCATGCTATTTTGAGAAGACAAGAAGACTTTTATCCATTT
TTAAAAGACAATCGTGAGAAGATTGAAAAAATCTTGACTTTTCGAATTCCTTATTATGTTGGTCCATTGG
CGCGTGGCAATAGTCGTTTTGCATGGATGACTCGGAAGTCTGAAGAAACAATTACCCCATGGAATTTTGA
AGAAGTTGTCGATAAAGGTGCTTCAGCTCAATCATTTATTGAACGCATGACAAACTTTGATAAAAATCTT
CCAAATGAAAAAGTACTACCAAAACATAGTTTGCTTTATGAGTATTTTACGGTTTATAACGAATTGACAA
AGGTCAAATATGTTACTGAAGGAATGCGAAAACCAGCATTTCTTTCAGGTGAACAGAAGAAAGCCATTGT
TGATTTACTCTTCAAAACAAATCGAAAAGTAACCGTTAAGCAATTAAAAGAAGATTATTTCAAAAAAATA
GAATGTTTTGATAGTGTTGAAATTTCAGGAGTTGAAGATAGATTTAATGCTTCATTAGGTACCTACCATG
ATTTGCTAAAAATTATTAAAGATAAAGATTTTTTGGATAATGAAGAAAATGAAGATATCTTAGAGGATAT
TGTTTTAACATTGACCTTATTTGAAGATAGGGAGATGATTGAGGAAAGACTTAAAACATATGCTCACCTC
TTTGATGATAAGGTGATGAAACAGCTTAAACGTCGCCGTTATACTGGTTGGGGACGTTTGTCTCGAAAAT
TGATTAATGGTATTAGGGATAAGCAATCTGGCAAAACAATATTAGATTTTTTGAAATCAGATGGTTTTGC
CAATCGCAATTTTATGCAGCTGATCCATGATGATAGTTTGACATTTAAAGAAGACATTCAAAAAGCACAA
GTGTCTGGACAAGGCGATAGTTTACATGAACATATTGCAAATTTAGCTGGTAGCCCTGCTATTAAAAAAG
GTATTTTACAGACTGTAAAAGTTGTTGATGAATTGGTCAAAGTAATGGGGCGGCATAAGCCAGAAAATAT
CGTTATTGAAATGGCACGTGAAAATCAGACAACTCAAAAGGGCCAGAAAAATTCGCGAGAGCGTATGAAA
CGAATCGAAGAAGGTATCAAAGAATTAGGAAGTCAGATTCTTAAAGAGCATCCTGTTGAAAATACTCAAT
TGCAAAATGAAAAGCTCTATCTCTATTATCTCCAAAATGGAAGAGACATGTATGTGGACCAAGAATTAGA
TATTAATCGTTTAAGTGATTATGATGTCGATCACATTGTTCCACAAAGTTTCCTTAAAGACGATTCAATA
GACAATAAGGTCTTAACGCGTTCTGATAAAAATCGTGGTAAATCGGATAACGTTCCAAGTGAAGAAGTAG
TCAAAAAGATGAAAAACTATTGGAGACAACTTCTAAACGCCAAGTTAATCACTCAACGTAAGTTTGATAA
TTTAACGAAAGCTGAACGTGGAGGTTTGAGTGAACTTGATAAAGCTGGTTTTATCAAACGCCAATTGGTT
GAAACTCGCCAAATCACTAAGCATGTGGCACAAATTTTGGATAGTCGCATGAATACTAAATACGATGAAA
ATGATAAACTTATTCGAGAGGTTAAAGTGATTACCTTAAAATCTAAATTAGTTTCTGACTTCCGAAAAGA
TTTCCAATTCTATAAAGTACGTGAGATTAACAATTACCATCATGCCCATGATGCGTATCTAAATGCCGTC
GTTGGAACTGCTTTGATTAAGAAATATCCAAAACTTGAATCGGAGTTTGTCTATGGTGATTATAAAGTTT
ATGATGTTCGTAAAATGATTGCTAAGTCTGAGCAAGAAATAGGCAAAGCAACCGCAAAATATTTCTTTTA
CTCTAATATCATGAACTTCTTCAAAACAGAAATTACACTTGCAAATGGAGAGATTCGCAAACGCCCTCTA
ATCGAAACTAATGGGGAAACTGGAGAAATTGTCTGGGATAAAGGGCGAGATTTTGCCACAGTGCGCAAAG
TATTGTCCATGCCCCAAGTCAATATTGTCAAGAAAACAGAAGTACAGACAGGCGGATTCTCCAAGGAGTC
AATTTTACCAAAAAGAAATTCGGACAAGCTTATTGCTCGTAAAAAAGACTGGGATCCAAAAAAATATGGT
GGTTTTGATAGTCCAACGGTAGCTTATTCAGTCCTAGTGGTTGCTAAGGTGGAAAAAGGGAAATCGAAGA
AGTTAAAATCCGTTAAAGAGTTACTAGGGATCACAATTATGGAAAGAAGTTCCTTTGAAAAAAATCCGAT
TGACTTTTTAGAAGCTAAAGGATATAAGGAAGTTAAAAAAGACTTAATCATTAAACTACCTAAATATAGT
CTTTTTGAGTTAGAAAACGGTCGTAAACGGATGCTGGCTAGTGCCGGAGAATTACAAAAAGGAAATGAGC
TGGCTCTGCCAAGCAAATATGTGAATTTTTTATATTTAGCTAGTCATTATGAAAAGTTGAAGGGTAGTCC
AGAAGATAACGAACAAAAACAATTGTTTGTGGAGCAGCATAAGCATTATTTAGATGAGATTATTGAGCAA
ATCAGTGAATTTTCTAAGCGTGTTATTTTAGCAGATGCCAATTTAGATAAAGTTCTTAGTGCATATAACA
AACATAGAGACAAACCAATACGTGAACAAGCAGAAAATATTATTCATTTATTTACGTTGACGAATCTTGG
AGCTCCCGCTGCTTTTAAATATTTTGATACAACAATTGATCGTAAACGATATACGTCTACAAAAGAAGTT
TTAGATGCCACTCTTATCCATCAATCCATCACTGGTCTTTATGAAACACGCATTGATTTGAGTCAGCTAG
GAGGTGACGCTGCTAACGACGAAAACTACGCTCTGGCTGCTTAACTCGAGTAAGGATCTCCAGGCATCAA
ATAAAACGAAAGGCTCAGTCGAAAGACTGGGCCTTTCGTTTTATCTGTTGTTTGTCGGTGAACGCTCTCG
ATCTTCCCTATCAGTGATAGAGATTGACATCCCTATCAGTGATAGAGATACTGAGCACATCAGCAGGACG
CACTGACCCATTCTGAGAATAGTGTATGGTTTTAGAGCTAGAAATAGCAAGTTAAAATAAGGCTAGTCCG
TTATCAACTTGAAAAAGTGGCACCGAGTCGGTGCTTTTTTTGAAGCTTGGGCCCGAACAAAAACTCATCT
CAGAAGAGGATCTGAATAGCGCCGTCGACCATCATCATCATCATCATTGAGTTTAAACGGTCTCCAGCTT
GGCTGTTTTGGCGGATGAGAGAAGATTTTCAGCCTGATACAGATTAAATCAGAACGCAGAAGCGGTCTGA
TAAAACAGAATTTGCCTGGCGGCAGTAGCGCGGTGGTCCCACCTGACCCCATGCCGAACTCAGAAGTGAA
ACGCCGTAGCGCCGATGGTAGTGTGGGGTCTCCCCATGCGAGAGTAGGGAACTGCCAGGCATCAAATAAA
ACGAAAGGCTCAGTCGAAAGACTGGGCCTTTCGTTTTATCTGTTGTTTGTCGGTGAACTGGATTTATGAC
AACTTGACGGCTACATCATTCACTTTTTCTTCACAACCGGCACGAAACTCGCTCGGGCTGGCCCCGGTGC
ATTTTTTAAATACTCGCGAGAAATAGAGTTGATCGTCAAAACCAACATTGCGACCGACGGTGGCGATAGG
CATCCGGGTAGTGCTCAAAAGCAGCTTCGCCTGACTAATGCGTTGGTCCTCGCGCCAGCTTAAGACGCTA
ATCCCTAACTGCTGGCGGAAAAGATGTGACAGACGCGACGGCGACAAGCAAACATGCTGTGCGACGCTGG
CGATATCAAAATTGCTGTCTGCCAGGTGATCGCTGATGTACTGACAAGCCTCGCGTACCCGATTATCCAT
CGGTGGATGGAGCGACTCGTTAATCGCTTCCATGCGCCGCAGTAACAATTGCTCAAGCAGATTTATCGCC
AGCAGCTCCGAATAGCGCCCTTCCCCTTGCCCGGCGTTAATGATTTGCCCAAACAGGTCGCTGAAATGCG
GCTGGTGCGCTTCATCCGGGCGAAAGAAACCCGTATTGGCAAATATTGACGGCCAGTTAAGCCATTCATG
CCAGTAGGCGCGCGGACGAAAGTAAACCCACTGGTGATACCATTCGCGAGCCTCCGGATGACGACCGTAG
TGATGAATCTCTCCTGGCGGGAACAGCAAAATATCACCCGGTCGGCAGACAAATTCTCGTCCCTGATTTT
TCACCACCCCCTGACCGCGAATGGTGAGATTGAGAATATAACCTTTCATTCCCAGCGGTCGGTCGATAAA
AAAATCGAGATAACCGTTGGCCTCAATCGGCGTTAAACCCGCCACCAGATGGGCGTTAAACGAGTATCCC
GGCAGCAGGGGATCATTTTGCGCTTCAGCCATACTTTTCATACTCCCACCATTCAGAGAAGAAACCAATT
GTCCATATTGCATCAGACATTGCCGTCACTGCGTCTTTTACTGGCTCTTCTCGCTAACCCAACCGGTAAC
CCCGCTTATTAAAAGCATTCTGTAACAAAGCGGGACCAAAGCCATGACAAAAACGCGTAACAAAAGTGTC
TATAATCACGGCAGAAAAGTCCACATTGATTATTTGCACGGCGTCACACTTTGCTATGCCATAGCATTTT
TATCCATAAGATTAGCGGATCCTACCTGACGCTTTTTATCGCAACTCTCTACTGTTTCTCCATAAAGATC
TAAAGAGGAGGGTACCTATATGCATATGAAA
[354 nt withheld, positions 6752-7105]
AAAAAAACCATCCCGAACAACCTGGTTGAAAACTACCTGACCCCGATGTCTCTGGCATACTGGTTCATGG
ATGATGGTGGTAAATGGGATTACAACAAAAACTCTACCAACAAATCGATCGTACTGAACACCCAGTCTTT
CACTTTCGAAGAAGTAGAATACCTGGTTAAGGGTCTGCGTAACAAATTCCAACTGAACTGTTACGTAAAA
ATCAACAAAAACAAACCGATCATCTACATCGATTCTATGTCTTACCTGATCTTCTACAACCTGATCAAAC
CGTACCTGATCCCGCAGATGATGTACAAACTGCCGAACACTATCTCCTCCGAAACTTTCCTGAAATAATA
GGGATAACAGGGTAATTCAGGGCCCGATCGATGCGGCCGCTTAATTAATTAATCTAGAGGCATCAAATAA
AACGAAAGGCTCAGTCGAAAGACTGGGCCTTTCGTTTTATCTGTTGTTTGTCGGTGAACGCTCTCCTGAG
TAGGACAAATCCGCCGCCCTAGACCTAGGGCGTTCGGCTGCGGCGAGCGGTATCAGCTCACTCAAAGGCG
GTAATACGGTTATCCACAGAATCAGGGGATAACGCAGGAAAGAACATGTGAGCAAAAGGCCAGCAAAAGG
CCAGGAACCGTAAAAAGGCCGCGTTGCTGGCGTTTTTCCATAGGCTCCGCCCCCCTGACGAGCATCACAA
AAATCGACGCTCAAGTCAGAGGTGGCGAAACCCGACAGGACTATAAAGATACCAGGCGTTTCCCCCTGGA
AGCTCCCTCGTGCGCTCTCCTGTTCCGACCCTGCCGCTTACCGGATACCTGTCCGCCTTTCTCCCTTCGG
GAAGCGTGGCGCTTTCTCATAGCTCACGCTGTAGGTATCTCAGTTCGGTGTAGGTCGTTCGCTCCAAGCT
GGGCTGTGTGCACGAACCCCCCGTTCAGCCCGACCGCTGCGCCTTATCCGGTAACTATCGTCTTGAGTCC
AACCCGGTAAGACACGACTTATCGCCACTGGCAGCAGCCACTGGTAACAGGATTAGCAGAGCGAGGTATG
TAGGCGGTGCTACAGAGTTCTTGAAGTGGTGGCCTAACTACGGCTACACTAGAAGGACAGTATTTGGTAT
CTGCGCTCTGCTGAAGCCAGTTACCTTCGGAAAAAGAGTTGGTAGCTCTTGATCCGGCAAACAAACCACC
GCTGGTAGCGGTGGTTTTTTTGTTTGCAAGCAGCAGATTACGCGCAGAAAAAAAGGATCTCAAGAAGATC
CTTTGATCTTTTCTACGGGGTCTGACGCTCAGTGGAACGAAAACTCACGTTAAGGGATTTTGGTCATGAC
TAGTGCTTGGATTCTCACCAATAAAAAACGCCCGGCGGCAACCGAGCGTTCTGAACAAATCCAGATGGAG
TTCTGAGGTCATTACTGGATCTATCAACAGGAGTCCAAGCGAGCTCGATATCAAATTACGCCCCGCCCTG
CCACTCATCGCAGTACTGTTGTAATTCATTAAGCATTCTGCCGACATGGAAGCCATCACAAACGGCATGA
TGAACCTGAATCGCCAGCGGCATCAGCACCTTGTCGCCTTGCGTATAATATTTGCCCATGGTGAAAACGG
GGGCGAAGAAGTTGTCCATATTGGCCACGTTTAAATCAAAACTGGTGAAACTCACCCAGGGATTGGCTGA
GACGAAAAACATATTCTCAATAAACCCTTTAGGGAAATAGGCCAGGTTTTCACCGTAACACGCCACATCT
TGCGAATATATGTGTAGAAACTGCCGGAAATCGTCGTGGTATTCACTCCAGAGCGATGAAAACGTTTCAG
TTTGCTCATGGAAAACGGTGTAACAAGGGTGAACACTATCCCATATCACCAGCTCACCGTCTTTCATTGC
CATACGAAATTCCGGATGAGCATTCATCAGGCGGGCAAGAATGTGAATAAAGGCCGGATAAAACTTGTGC
TTATTTTTCTTTACGGTCTTTAAAAAGGCCGTAATATCCAGCTGAACGGTCTGGTTATAGGTACATTGAG
CAACTGACTGAAATGCCTCAAAATGTTCTTTACGATGCCATTGGGATATATCAACGGTGGTATATCCAGT
GATTTTTTTCTCCATTTTAGCTTCCTTAGCTCCTGAAAATCTCGATAACTCAAAAAATACGCCCGGTAGT
GATCTTATTTCATTATGGTGAAAGTTGGAACCTCTTACGTGCCGATCAACGTCTCAACCGGTCAGCCATC
CGCTTGCCCTCATCTGTTACGCCGGCGGTAGCCGGCCAGCCTCGCAGAGCAGGATTCCCGTTGAGCACCG
CCAGGTGCGAATAAGGGACAGTGAAGAAGGAACACCCGCTCGCGGGTGGGCCTACTTCACCTATCCTGCC
CGGCTGACGCCGTTGGATACACCAAGGAAAGTCTACACGAACCCTTTGGCAAAATCCTGTATATCGTGCG
AAAAAGGATGGATATACCGAAAAAATCGCTATAATGACCCCGAAGCAGGGTTATGCAGCGGAAAAGCGCT
GCTTCCCTGCTGTTTTGTGGAATATCTACCGACTGGAAACAGGCAAATGCAGGAAATTACTGAACTGAGG
GGACAGGCGAGAGACGATCAACGTCTCATTTTCGCCACGTTAGGCGTATCACGAGGCTAGCATAACCCCT
TGGGGCCTCTAAACGGGTCTTGAGGGGTTTTTTGCGTCTTCAC
